Addgene plasmid #203333: pET28-His8-aCat(660-906)
Purpose: Bacterial expression of alpha-catenin F-actin binding domain
Depositing lab: Tina Izard. Depositing organization: UF Scripps Biomedical Research. Publication: The nematode alpha-catenin ortholog, HMP1, has an extended alpha-helix when bound to actin filaments. Rangarajan ES, Smith EW, Izard T. J Biol Chem. 2023 Feb;299(2):102817. doi: 10.1016/j.jbc.2022.102817. Epub 2022 Dec 17. PubMed 36539037.
Backbone
  Vector backbone: pET28
  Backbone size w/o insert (bp): 5500
  Total vector size (bp): 6000
  Vector type: Bacterial Expression
Growth in bacteria
  Bacterial resistance: Kanamycin, 50 μg/mL
  Growth temperature: 37°C
  Growth strain: DH5alpha
  Copy number: High Copy
Gene/Insert
  Gene/Insert name: CTNNA1 (alt name: CTNA1-catenin)
  Species: H. sapiens (human)
  Insert size (bp): 750
  Mutation: aa 660-906 only
  Entrez Gene: CTNNA1 (a.k.a. CAP102, MDBS2, MDPT2)
  Tag / fusion protein: 8xHis with precision protease cleavage site (N terminal on insert)
  Cloning method: Unknown
  Sequencing primers: 5′ t7 forward; 3′ T7 reverse
Terms and licenses: Academic/Nonprofit Terms; Industry Terms: Not Available to Industry
How to cite: pET28-His8-aCat(660-906) was a gift from Tina Izard (Addgene plasmid # 203333 ; http://n2t.net/addgene:203333 ; RRID:Addgene_203333)
