[The description below was written by a language model from this plasmid's Addgene catalogue record and pLannotate feature annotations shown in this document.]
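Description:
pET28-His8-aCat(660-906) is a bacterial expression plasmid of about 6 kb, built on the pET28 backbone, for producing the F-actin binding domain of human alpha-catenin (CTNNA1) in E. coli. It is selected with kanamycin through an aminoglycoside phosphotransferase gene and replicates from a ColE1/pMB1-type origin. The catalogue lists it as high copy, although the annotation also detects the rop gene and the bom region typical of pBR322-derived pET vectors. An f1 origin is present, and short tetracycline-resistance fragments flanking the lacI cassette are nonfunctional backbone remnants.

The insert, roughly 750 bp, encodes only residues 660–906 of CTNNA1, the C-terminal portion of the protein. It sits downstream of a T7 promoter with an adjacent lac operator and the phage T7 gene 10 ribosome binding site, and is followed by a T7 terminator. The plasmid-borne lacI gene supplies repressor, so transcription is held off until induction with IPTG in a host that provides T7 RNA polymerase. According to the record, the protein carries an N-terminal 8xHis tag followed by a PreScission-type protease cleavage site, allowing metal-affinity purification and subsequent tag removal. The short "capTEV" fragment annotated just upstream of the insert probably reflects this histidine stretch rather than a true TEV/biotinylation tag. A His-tag fragment and a short T7 gene 10-like fragment annotated downstream of the insert appear to be vector sequence, and the record does not indicate whether they are translated. The construct is intended for recombinant production of the actin-binding domain, and it was deposited with a study of alpha-catenin orthologs bound to actin filaments.
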