Features (pLannotate 1.2.2; 20 found; start..end, strand, type, name):
     12..440     +  rep_origin     f1 ori (sequence partly withheld): f1 bacteriophage origin of replication; arrow indicates direction of (+) strand synthesis
    493..550     +  promoter       AmpR promoter (fragment): bla
    559..1374    -  CDS            KanR: aminoglycoside phosphotransferase; aph(3')-Ia; confers resistance to kanamycin in bacteria or G418 (Geneticin®) in eukaryotes
   1496..2084    +  rep_origin     ori: high-copy-number ColE1/pMB1/pBR322/pUC origin of replication
   2270..2409    -  misc_feature   bom: basis of mobility region from pBR322
   2511..2702    -  CDS            rop: Rop protein, which maintains plasmids at low copy number; rop
   2719..3099    +  CDS            YPB1_ECOLX: Protein predicted: Swiss-Prot protein existence level 4. From Escherichia coli.
   3171..3462    -  CDS            TcR (fragment): tetracycline efflux protein; tet; confers resistance to tetracycline
   3477..3498    -  protein_bind   CAP binding site: CAP binding activates transcription in the presence of cAMP. E. coli catabolite activator protein
   3511..4593    -  CDS            lacI: lac repressor; lacI; The lac repressor binds to the lac operator to inhibit transcription in E. coli. This inhibition can be relieved by adding lactose or isopropyl-β-D-thiogalactopyranoside (IPTG).
   4594..4671    -  promoter       lacI promoter: lacI
   4679..4958    -  CDS            TcR (fragment): tetracycline efflux protein; tet; confers resistance to tetracycline
   4980..4998    +  promoter       T7 promoter: promoter for bacteriophage T7 RNA polymerase
   4999..5023    +  protein_bind   lac operator: The lac repressor binds to the lac operator to inhibit transcription in E. coli. This inhibition can be relieved by adding lactose or isopropyl-β-D-thiogalactopyranoside (IPTG). lac repressor encoded by lacI
   5038..5060    +  RBS            RBS: efficient ribosome binding site from bacteriophage T7 gene 10 (Olins and Rangwala, 1989)
   5079..5095    +  CDS            capTEV™ (fragment): composite tag for in vivo biotinylation, TEV protease cleavage, and 6xHis tagging
   5130..5870    +  CDS            CTNNA1 (fragment): CTNA1_HUMAN - Experimental evidence at protein level: Swiss-Prot protein existence level 1. Associates with the cytoplasmic domain of a variety of cadherins. The association of catenins to cadherins produces a complex which is linked to the actin filament network, and which seems to be of primary importance for cadherins cell-adhesion properties. Can associate with both E- and N-cadherins. Originally believed to be a stable component of E-cadherin/catenin adhesion complexes and to mediate the linkage of cadherins to the actin cytoskeleton at adherens junctions. In contrast, cortical actin was
   5895..5912    +  CDS            9xHis (fragment): 9xHis affinity tag
   5922..5971    +  CDS            SET1 (fragment): solubility-enhancement tag derived from T7 phage gene 10B
   5979..6026    +  terminator     T7 terminator: transcription terminator for bacteriophage T7 RNA polymerase
>Addgene plasmid #203333 | pET28-His8-aCat(660-906) | addgene full sequence | sequence record 403434 | Addgene NGS Result
TGGCGAATGGG
[124 nt withheld, positions 12-135]
C
[91 nt withheld, positions 137-227]
A
[49 nt withheld, positions 229-277]
CCTTTGACGTTGGAGTCCACGTTCTTT
[37 nt withheld, positions 305-341]
ACCCTATCTCGGTCTATTCTTTTGATTTATAAGGGATTTTGCCGATTTCGGCCTATTGGTTAAAAAATGA
GCTGATTTAACAAAAATTTAACGCGAATTTTAACAAAATATTAACGCTTACAATTTAGGTGGCACTTTTC
GGGGAAATGTGCGCGGAACCCCTATTTGTTTATTTTTCTAAATACATTCAAATATGTATCCGCTCATGAA
TTAATTCTTAGAAAAACTCATCGAGCATCAAATGAAACTGCAATTTATTCATATCAGGATTATCAATACC
ATATTTTTGAAAAAGCCGTTTCTGTAATGAAGGAGAAAACTCACCGAGGCAGTTCCATAGGATGGCAAGA
TCCTGGTATCGGTCTGCGATTCCGACTCGTCCAACATCAATACAACCTATTAATTTCCCCTCGTCAAAAA
TAAGGTTATCAAGTGAGAAATCACCATGAGTGACGACTGAATCCGGTGAGAATGGCAAAAGTTTATGCAT
TTCTTTCCAGACTTGTTCAACAGGCCAGCCATTACGCTCGTCATCAAAATCACTCGCATCAACCAAACCG
TTATTCATTCGTGATTGCGCCTGAGCGAGACGAAATACGCGATCGCTGTTAAAAGGACAATTACAAACAG
GAATCGAATGCAACCGGCGCAGGAACACTGCCAGCGCATCAACAATATTTTCACCTGAATCAGGATATTC
TTCTAATACCTGGAATGCTGTTTTCCCGGGGATCGCAGTGGTGAGTAACCATGCATCATCAGGAGTACGG
ATAAAATGCTTGATGGTCGGAAGAGGCATAAATTCCGTCAGCCAGTTTAGTCTGACCATCTCATCTGTAA
CATCATTGGCAACGCTACCTTTGCCATGTTTCAGAAACAACTCTGGCGCATCGGGCTTCCCATACAATCG
ATAGATTGTCGCACCTGATTGCCCGACATTATCGCGAGCCCATTTATACCCATATAAATCAGCATCCATG
TTGGAATTTAATCGCGGCCTAGAGCAAGACGTTTCCCGTTGAATATGGCTCATAACACCCCTTGTATTAC
TGTTTATGTAAGCAGACAGTTTTATTGTTCATGACCAAAATCCCTTAACGTGAGTTTTCGTTCCACTGAG
CGTCAGACCCCGTAGAAAAGATCAAAGGATCTTCTTGAGATCCTTTTTTTCTGCGCGTAATCTGCTGCTT
GCAAACAAAAAAACCACCGCTACCAGCGGTGGTTTGTTTGCCGGATCAAGAGCTACCAACTCTTTTTCCG
AAGGTAACTGGCTTCAGCAGAGCGCAGATACCAAATACTGTCCTTCTAGTGTAGCCGTAGTTAGGCCACC
ACTTCAAGAACTCTGTAGCACCGCCTACATACCTCGCTCTGCTAATCCTGTTACCAGTGGCTGCTGCCAG
TGGCGATAAGTCGTGTCTTACCGGGTTGGACTCAAGACGATAGTTACCGGATAAGGCGCAGCGGTCGGGC
TGAACGGGGGGTTCGTGCACACAGCCCAGCTTGGAGCGAACGACCTACACCGAACTGAGATACCTACAGC
GTGAGCTATGAGAAAGCGCCACGCTTCCCGAAGGGAGAAAGGCGGACAGGTATCCGGTAAGCGGCAGGGT
CGGAACAGGAGAGCGCACGAGGGAGCTTCCAGGGGGAAACGCCTGGTATCTTTATAGTCCTGTCGGGTTT
CGCCACCTCTGACTTGAGCGTCGATTTTTGTGATGCTCGTCAGGGGGGCGGAGCCTATGGAAAAACGCCA
GCAACGCGGCCTTTTTACGGTTCCTGGCCTTTTGCTGGCCTTTTGCTCACATGTTCTTTCCTGCGTTATC
CCCTGATTCTGTGGATAACCGTATTACCGCCTTTGAGTGAGCTGATACCGCTCGCCGCAGCCGAACGACC
GAGCGCAGCGAGTCAGTGAGCGAGGAAGCGGAAGAGCGCCTGATGCGGTATTTTCTCCTTACGCATCTGT
GCGGTATTTCACACCGCAATGGTGCACTCTCAGTACAATCTGCTCTGATGCCGCATAGTTAAGCCAGTAT
ACACTCCGCTATCGCTACGTGACTGGGTCATGGCTGCGCCCCGACACCCGCCAACACCCGCTGACGCGCC
CTGACGGGCTTGTCTGCTCCCGGCATCCGCTTACAGACAAGCTGTGACCGTCTCCGGGAGCTGCATGTGT
CAGAGGTTTTCACCGTCATCACCGAAACGCGCGAGGCAGCTGCGGTAAAGCTCATCAGCGTGGTCGTGAA
GCGATTCACAGATGTCTGCCTGTTCATCCGCGTCCAGCTCGTTGAGTTTCTCCAGAAGCGTTAATGTCTG
GCTTCTGATAAAGCGGGCCATGTTAAGGGCGGTTTTTTCCTGTTTGGTCACTGATGCCTCCGTGTAAGGG
GGATTTCTGTTCATGGGGGTAATGATACCGATGAAACGAGAGAGGATGCTCACGATACGGGTTACTGATG
ATGAACATGCCCGGTTACTGGAACGTTGTGAGGGTAAACAACTGGCGGTATGGATGCGGCGGGACCAGAG
AAAAATCACTCAGGGTCAATGCCAGCGCTTCGTTAATACAGATGTAGGTGTTCCACAGGGTAGCCAGCAG
CATCCTGCGATGCAGATCCGGAACATAATGGTGCAGGGCGCTGACTTCCGCGTTTCCAGACTTTACGAAA
CACGGAAACCGAAGACCATTCATGTTGTTGCTCAGGTCGCAGACGTTTTGCAGCAGCAGTCGCTTCACGT
TCGCTCGCGTATCGGTGATTCATTCTGCTAACCAGTAAGGCAACCCCGCCAGCCTAGCCGGGTCCTCAAC
GACAGGAGCACGATCATGCGCACCCGTGGGGCCGCCATGCCGGCGATAATGGCCTGCTTCTCGCCGAAAC
GTTTGGTGGCGGGACCAGTGACGAAGGCTTGAGCGAGGGCGTGCAAGATTCCGAATACCGCAAGCGACAG
GCCGATCATCGTCGCGCTCCAGCGAAAGCGGTCCTCGCCGAAAATGACCCAGAGCGCTGCCGGCACCTGT
CCTACGAGTTGCATGATAAAGAAGACAGTCATAAGTGCGGCGACGATAGTCATGCCCCGCGCCCACCGGA
AGGAGCTGACTGGGTTGAAGGCTCTCAAGGGCATCGGTCGAGATCCCGGTGCCTAATGAGTGAGCTAACT
TACATTAATTGCGTTGCGCTCACTGCCCGCTTTCCAGTCGGGAAACCTGTCGTGCCAGCTGCATTAATGA
ATCGGCCAACGCGCGGGGAGAGGCGGTTTGCGTATTGGGCGCCAGGGTGGTTTTTCTTTTCACCAGTGAG
ACGGGCAACAGCTGATTGCCCTTCACCGCCTGGCCCTGAGAGAGTTGCAGCAAGCGGTCCACGCTGGTTT
GCCCCAGCAGGCGAAAATCCTGTTTGATGGTGGTTAACGGCGGGATATAACATGAGCTGTCTTCGGTATC
GTCGTATCCCACTACCGAGATATCCGCACCAACGCGCAGCCCGGACTCGGTAATGGCGCGCATTGCGCCC
AGCGCCATCTGATCGTTGGCAACCAGCATCGCAGTGGGAACGATGCCCTCATTCAGCATTTGCATGGTTT
GTTGAAAACCGGACATGGCACTCCAGTCGCCTTCCCGTTCCGCTATCGGCTGAATTTGATTGCGAGTGAG
ATATTTATGCCAGCCAGCCAGACGCAGACGCGCCGAGACAGAACTTAATGGGCCCGCTAACAGCGCGATT
TGCTGGTGACCCAATGCGACCAGATGCTCCACGCCCAGTCGCGTACCGTCTTCATGGGAGAAAATAATAC
TGTTGATGGGTGTCTGGTCAGAGACATCAAGAAATAACGCCGGAACATTAGTGCAGGCAGCTTCCACAGC
AATGGCATCCTGGTCATCCAGCGGATAGTTAATGATCAGCCCACTGACGCGTTGCGCGAGAAGATTGTGC
ACCGCCGCTTTACAGGCTTCGACGCCGCTTCGTTCTACCATCGACACCACCACGCTGGCACCCAGTTGAT
CGGCGCGAGATTTAATCGCCGCGACAATTTGCGACGGCGCGTGCAGGGCCAGACTGGAGGTGGCAACGCC
AATCAGCAACGACTGTTTGCCCGCCAGTTGTTGTGCCACGCGGTTGGGAATGTAATTCAGCTCCGCCATC
GCCGCTTCCACTTTTTCCCGCGTTTTCGCAGAAACGTGGCTGGCCTGGTTCACCACGCGGGAAACGGTCT
GATAAGAGACACCGGCATACTCTGCGACATCGTATAACGTTACTGGTTTCACATTCACCACCCTGAATTG
ACTCTCTTCCGGGCGCTATCATGCCATACCGCGAAAGGTTTTGCGCCATTCGATGGTGTCCGGGATCTCG
ACGCTCTCCCTTATGCGACTCCTGCATTAGGAAGCAGCCCAGTAGTAGGTTGAGGCCGTTGAGCACCGCC
GCCGCAAGGAATGGTGCATGCAAGGAGATGGCGCCCAACAGTCCCCCGGCCACGGGGCCTGCCACCATAC
CCACGCCGAAACAAGCGCTCATGAGCCCGAAGTGGCGAGCCCGATCTTCCCCATCGGTGATGTCGGCGAT
ATAGGCGCCAGCAACCGCACCTGTGGCGCCGGTGATGCCGGCCACGATGCGTCCGGCGTAGAGGATCGAG
ATCTCGATCCCGCGAAATTAATACGACTCACTATAGGGGAATTGTGAGCGGATAACAATTCCCCTCTAGA
AATAATTTTGTTTAACTTTAAGAAGGAGATATACCATGGGCAGCAGCCATCATCATCATCATCACCATCA
TCTGGAAGTTCTGTTCCAGGGGCCCCATGACGATCAGCTGATAGCTGGCCAGAGTGCCCGGGCGATCATG
GCTCAGCTTCCCCAGGAGCAAAAAGCGAAGATTGCGGAACAGGTGGCCAGCTTCCAGGAAGAAAAGAGCA
AGCTGGATGCTGAAGTGTCCAAATGGGACGACAGTGGCAATGACATCATTGTGCTGGCCAAGCAGATGTG
CATGATTATGATGGAGATGACAGACTTTACCCGAGGTAAAGGACCACTCAAAAATACATCGGATGTCATC
AGTGCTGCCAAGAAAATTGCTGAGGCAGGATCCAGGATGGACAAGCTTGGCCGCACCATTGCAGACCATT
GCCCCGACTCGGCTTGCAAGCAGGACCTGCTGGCCTACCTGCAACGCATCGCCCTCTACTGCCACCAGCT
GAACATCTGCAGCAAGGTCAAGGCCGAGGTGCAGAATCTCGGCGGGGAGCTTGTTGTCTCTGGGGTGGAC
AGCGCCATGTCCCTGATCCAGGCAGCCAAGAACTTGATGAATGCTGTGGTGCAGACAGTGAAGGCATCCT
ACGTCGCCTCTACCAAATACCAAAAGTCACAGGGTATGGCTTCCCTCAACCTTCCTGCTGTGTCATGGAA
GATGAAGGCACCAGAGAAAAAGCCATTGGTGAAGAGAGAGAAACAGGATGAGACACAGACCAAGATTAAA
CGGGCATCTCAGAAGAAGCACGTGAACCCGGTGCAGGCCCTCAGCGAGTTCAAAGCTATGGACAGCATCT
GAGAATTCGCGGCCGCACTCGAGCACCACCACCACCACCACTGAGATCCGGCTGCTAACAAAGCCCGAAA
GGAAGCTGAGTTGGCTGCTGCCACCGCTGAGCAATAACTAGCATAACCCCTTGGGGCCTCTAAACGGGTC
TTGAGGGGTTTTTTGCTGAAAGGAGGAACTATATCCGGAT
